>Addgene plasmid #44634 | PU.1-delta75-100 LZRS | addgene partial sequence | sequence record 73100 | mSpi1-Fwd 5'-TGCAAAATGGAAGGGTTTTC-3'
ATAGCGATCACTACTGGGATTTCTCCGCACACCATGTCCACAACAACGAGTTTGAGAACTTCCCTGAGAA
CCACTTCACAGAGCTGGGATCCATGGTGCCACCCCACACCGGCCTCAGTCACCAGGTTTCCTACATGCCC
CGGATGTGCTTCCCTTATCAAACCTTGTCCCCAGCCCACC
