>Addgene plasmid #44634 | PU.1-delta75-100 LZRS | addgene partial sequence | sequence record 73102 | pCDH-rev 5'-GCATTCCTTTGGCGAGAG-3'
CAGGTTTCCGGGCCCTCACATTGCCAAAAGACGGCAATATGGTGGAAAATAACATATAGACAAACGCACA
CCGGCCTTATTCCAAGCGGCTTCGGCCAGTAACGTTAGGGGGGGGGGAGGGAGAGGGGGGGGG
